>Addgene plasmid #112099 | pCMV_BE4max_P2A_GFP | addgene full sequence | sequence record 328143 | Addgene NGS Result
ATATGCCAAGTACGCCCCCTATTGACGTCAATGACGGTAAATGGCCCGCCTGGCATTATGCCCAGTACAT
GACCTTATGGGACTTTCCTACTTGGCAGTACATCTACGTATTAGTCATCGCTATTACCATGGTGATGCGG
TTTTGGCAGTACATCAATGGGCGTGGATAGCGGTTTGACTCACGGGGATTTCCAAGTCTCCACCCCATTG
ACGTCAATGGGAGTTTGTTTTGGCACCAAAATCAACGGGACTTTCCAAAATGTCGTAACAACTCCGCCCC
ATTGACGCAAATGGGCGGTAGGCGTGTACGGTGGGAGGTCTATATAAGCAGAGCTGGTTTAGTGAACCGT
CAGATCCGCTAGAGATCCGCGGCCGCTAATACGACTCACTATAGGGAGAGCCGCCACCATGAAACGGACA
GCCGACGGAAGCGAGTTCGAGTCACCAAAGAAGAAGCGGAAAGTCTCCTCAGAGACTGGGCCTGTCGCCG
TCGATCCAACCCTGCGCCGCCGGATTGAACCTCACGAGTTTGAAGTGTTCTTTGACCCCCGGGAGCTGAG
AAAGGAGACATGCCTGCTGTACGAGATCAACTGGGGAGGCAGGCACTCCATCTGGAGGCACACCTCTCAG
AACACAAATAAGCACGTGGAGGTGAACTTCATCGAGAAGTTTACCACAGAGCGGTACTTCTGCCCCAATA
CCAGATGTAGCATCACATGGTTTCTGAGCTGGTCCCCTTGCGGAGAGTGTAGCAGGGCCATCACCGAGTT
CCTGTCCAGATATCCACACGTGACACTGTTTATCTACATCGCCAGGCTGTATCACCACGCAGACCCAAGG
AATAGGCAGGGCCTGCGCGATCTGATCAGCTCCGGCGTGACCATCCAGATCATGACAGAGCAGGAGTCCG
GCTACTGCTGGCGGAACTTCGTGAATTATTCTCCTAGCAACGAGGCCCACTGGCCTAGGTACCCACACCT
GTGGGTGCGCCTGTACGTGCTGGAGCTGTATTGCATCATCCTGGGCCTGCCCCCTTGTCTGAATATCCTG
CGGAGAAAGCAGCCCCAGCTGACCTTCTTTACAATCGCCCTGCAGTCTTGTCACTATCAGAGGCTGCCAC
CCCACATCCTGTGGGCCACAGGCCTGAAGTCTGGAGGATCTAGCGGAGGATCCTCTGGCAGCGAGACACC
AGGAACAAGCGAGTCAGCAACACCAGAGAGCAGTGGCGGCAGCAGCGGCGGCAGCGACAAGAAGTACAGC
ATCGGCCTGGCCATCGGCACCAACTCTGTGGGCTGGGCCGTGATCACCGACGAGTACAAGGTGCCCAGCA
AGAAATTCAAGGTGCTGGGCAACACCGACCGGCACAGCATCAAGAAGAACCTGATCGGAGCCCTGCTGTT
CGACAGCGGCGAAACAGCCGAGGCCACCCGGCTGAAGAGAACCGCCAGAAGAAGATACACCAGACGGAAG
AACCGGATCTGCTATCTGCAAGAGATCTTCAGCAACGAGATGGCCAAGGTGGACGACAGCTTCTTCCACA
GACTGGAAGAGTCCTTCCTGGTGGAAGAGGATAAGAAGCACGAGCGGCACCCCATCTTCGGCAACATCGT
GGACGAGGTGGCCTACCACGAGAAGTACCCCACCATCTACCACCTGAGAAAGAAACTGGTGGACAGCACC
GACAAGGCCGACCTGCGGCTGATCTATCTGGCCCTGGCCCACATGATCAAGTTCCGGGGCCACTTCCTGA
TCGAGGGCGACCTGAACCCCGACAACAGCGACGTGGACAAGCTGTTCATCCAGCTGGTGCAGACCTACAA
CCAGCTGTTCGAGGAAAACCCCATCAACGCCAGCGGCGTGGACGCCAAGGCCATCCTGTCTGCCAGACTG
AGCAAGAGCAGACGGCTGGAAAATCTGATCGCCCAGCTGCCCGGCGAGAAGAAGAATGGCCTGTTCGGAA
ACCTGATTGCCCTGAGCCTGGGCCTGACCCCCAACTTCAAGAGCAACTTCGACCTGGCCGAGGATGCCAA
ACTGCAGCTGAGCAAGGACACCTACGACGACGACCTGGACAACCTGCTGGCCCAGATCGGCGACCAGTAC
GCCGACCTGTTTCTGGCCGCCAAGAACCTGTCCGACGCCATCCTGCTGAGCGACATCCTGAGAGTGAACA
CCGAGATCACCAAGGCCCCCCTGAGCGCCTCTATGATCAAGAGATACGACGAGCACCACCAGGACCTGAC
CCTGCTGAAAGCTCTCGTGCGGCAGCAGCTGCCTGAGAAGTACAAAGAGATTTTCTTCGACCAGAGCAAG
AACGGCTACGCCGGCTACATTGACGGCGGAGCCAGCCAGGAAGAGTTCTACAAGTTCATCAAGCCCATCC
TGGAAAAGATGGACGGCACCGAGGAACTGCTCGTGAAGCTGAACAGAGAGGACCTGCTGCGGAAGCAGCG
GACCTTCGACAACGGCAGCATCCCCCACCAGATCCACCTGGGAGAGCTGCACGCCATTCTGCGGCGGCAG
GAAGATTTTTACCCATTCCTGAAGGACAACCGGGAAAAGATCGAGAAGATCCTGACCTTCCGCATCCCCT
ACTACGTGGGCCCTCTGGCCAGGGGAAACAGCAGATTCGCCTGGATGACCAGAAAGAGCGAGGAAACCAT
CACCCCCTGGAACTTCGAGGAAGTGGTGGACAAGGGCGCTTCCGCCCAGAGCTTCATCGAGCGGATGACC
AACTTCGATAAGAACCTGCCCAACGAGAAGGTGCTGCCCAAGCACAGCCTGCTGTACGAGTACTTCACCG
TGTATAACGAGCTGACCAAAGTGAAATACGTGACCGAGGGAATGAGAAAGCCCGCCTTCCTGAGCGGCGA
GCAGAAAAAGGCCATCGTGGACCTGCTGTTCAAGACCAACCGGAAAGTGACCGTGAAGCAGCTGAAAGAG
GACTACTTCAAGAAAATCGAGTGCTTCGACTCCGTGGAAATCTCCGGCGTGGAAGATCGGTTCAACGCCT
CCCTGGGCACATACCACGATCTGCTGAAAATTATCAAGGACAAGGACTTCCTGGACAATGAGGAAAACGA
GGACATTCTGGAAGATATCGTGCTGACCCTGACACTGTTTGAGGACAGAGAGATGATCGAGGAACGGCTG
AAAACCTATGCCCACCTGTTCGACGACAAAGTGATGAAGCAGCTGAAGCGGCGGAGATACACCGGCTGGG
GCAGGCTGAGCCGGAAGCTGATCAACGGCATCCGGGACAAGCAGTCCGGCAAGACAATCCTGGATTTCCT
GAAGTCCGACGGCTTCGCCAACAGAAACTTCATGCAGCTGATCCACGACGACAGCCTGACCTTTAAAGAG
GACATCCAGAAAGCCCAGGTGTCCGGCCAGGGCGATAGCCTGCACGAGCACATTGCCAATCTGGCCGGCA
GCCCCGCCATTAAGAAGGGCATCCTGCAGACAGTGAAGGTGGTGGACGAGCTCGTGAAAGTGATGGGCCG
GCACAAGCCCGAGAACATCGTGATCGAAATGGCCAGAGAGAACCAGACCACCCAGAAGGGACAGAAGAAC
AGCCGCGAGAGAATGAAGCGGATCGAAGAGGGCATCAAAGAGCTGGGCAGCCAGATCCTGAAAGAACACC
CCGTGGAAAACACCCAGCTGCAGAACGAGAAGCTGTACCTGTACTACCTGCAGAATGGGCGGGATATGTA
CGTGGACCAGGAACTGGACATCAACCGGCTGTCCGACTACGATGTGGACCATATCGTGCCTCAGAGCTTT
CTGAAGGACGACTCCATCGACAACAAGGTGCTGACCAGAAGCGACAAGAACCGGGGCAAGAGCGACAACG
TGCCCTCCGAAGAGGTCGTGAAGAAGATGAAGAACTACTGGCGGCAGCTGCTGAACGCCAAGCTGATTAC
CCAGAGAAAGTTCGACAATCTGACCAAGGCCGAGAGAGGCGGCCTGAGCGAACTGGATAAGGCCGGCTTC
ATCAAGAGACAGCTGGTGGAAACCCGGCAGATCACAAAGCACGTGGCACAGATCCTGGACTCCCGGATGA
ACACTAAGTACGACGAGAATGACAAGCTGATCCGGGAAGTGAAAGTGATCACCCTGAAGTCCAAGCTGGT
GTCCGATTTCCGGAAGGATTTCCAGTTTTACAAAGTGCGCGAGATCAACAACTACCACCACGCCCACGAC
GCCTACCTGAACGCCGTCGTGGGAACCGCCCTGATCAAAAAGTACCCTAAGCTGGAAAGCGAGTTCGTGT
ACGGCGACTACAAGGTGTACGACGTGCGGAAGATGATCGCCAAGAGCGAGCAGGAAATCGGCAAGGCTAC
CGCCAAGTACTTCTTCTACAGCAACATCATGAACTTTTTCAAGACCGAGATTACCCTGGCCAACGGCGAG
ATCCGGAAGCGGCCTCTGATCGAGACAAACGGCGAAACCGGGGAGATCGTGTGGGATAAGGGCCGGGATT
TTGCCACCGTGCGGAAAGTGCTGAGCATGCCCCAAGTGAATATCGTGAAAAAGACCGAGGTGCAGACAGG
CGGCTTCAGCAAAGAGTCTATCCTGCCCAAGAGGAACAGCGATAAGCTGATCGCCAGAAAGAAGGACTGG
GACCCTAAGAAGTACGGCGGCTTCGACAGCCCCACCGTGGCCTATTCTGTGCTGGTGGTGGCCAAAGTGG
AAAAGGGCAAGTCCAAGAAACTGAAGAGTGTGAAAGAGCTGCTGGGGATCACCATCATGGAAAGAAGCAG
CTTCGAGAAGAATCCCATCGACTTTCTGGAAGCCAAGGGCTACAAAGAAGTGAAAAAGGACCTGATCATC
AAGCTGCCTAAGTACTCCCTGTTCGAGCTGGAAAACGGCCGGAAGAGAATGCTGGCCTCTGCCGGCGAAC
TGCAGAAGGGAAACGAACTGGCCCTGCCCTCCAAATATGTGAACTTCCTGTACCTGGCCAGCCACTATGA
GAAGCTGAAGGGCTCCCCCGAGGATAATGAGCAGAAACAGCTGTTTGTGGAACAGCACAAGCACTACCTG
GACGAGATCATCGAGCAGATCAGCGAGTTCTCCAAGAGAGTGATCCTGGCCGACGCTAATCTGGACAAAG
TGCTGTCCGCCTACAACAAGCACCGGGATAAGCCCATCAGAGAGCAGGCCGAGAATATCATCCACCTGTT
TACCCTGACCAATCTGGGAGCCCCTGCCGCCTTCAAGTACTTTGACACCACCATCGACCGGAAGAGGTAC
ACCAGCACCAAAGAGGTGCTGGACGCCACCCTGATCCACCAGAGCATCACCGGCCTGTACGAGACACGGA
TCGACCTGTCTCAGCTGGGAGGTGACAGCGGCGGGAGCGGCGGGAGCGGGGGGAGCACTAATCTGAGCGA
CATCATTGAGAAGGAGACTGGGAAACAGCTGGTCATTCAGGAGTCCATCCTGATGCTGCCTGAGGAGGTG
GAGGAAGTGATCGGCAACAAGCCAGAGTCTGACATCCTGGTGCACACCGCCTACGACGAGTCCACAGATG
AGAATGTGATGCTGCTGACCTCTGACGCCCCCGAGTATAAGCCTTGGGCCCTGGTCATCCAGGATTCTAA
CGGCGAGAATAAGATCAAGATGCTGAGCGGAGGATCCGGAGGATCTGGAGGCAGCACCAACCTGTCTGAC
ATCATCGAGAAGGAGACAGGCAAGCAGCTGGTCATCCAGGAGAGCATCCTGATGCTGCCCGAAGAAGTCG
AAGAAGTGATCGGAAACAAGCCTGAGAGCGATATCCTGGTCCATACCGCCTACGACGAGAGTACCGACGA
AAATGTGATGCTGCTGACATCCGACGCCCCAGAGTATAAGCCCTGGGCTCTGGTCATCCAGGATTCCAAC
GGAGAGAACAAAATCAAAATGCTGTCTGGCGGCTCAAAAAGAACCGCCGACGGCAGCGAATTCGAGCCCA
AGAAGAAGAGGAAAGTCGGAAGCGGAGCTACTAACTTCAGCCTGCTGAAGCAGGCTGGAGACGTGGAGGA
GAACCCTGGACCTATGGTGAGCAAGGGCGAGGAGCTGTTCACCGGGGTGGTGCCCATCCTGGTCGAGCTG
GACGGCGACGTAAACGGCCACAAGTTCAGCGTGTCCGGCGAGGGCGAGGGCGATGCCACCTACGGCAAGC
TGACCCTGAAGTTCATCTGCACCACCGGCAAGCTGCCCGTGCCCTGGCCCACCCTCGTGACCACCCTGAC
CTATGGAGTGCAGTGCTTCAGCCGCTACCCCGACCACATGAAGCAGCACGACTTCTTCAAGTCCGCCATG
CCCGAAGGCTACGTCCAGGAGCGCACCATCTTCTTCAAGGACGACGGCAACTACAAGACCCGCGCCGAGG
TGAAGTTCGAGGGCGACACCCTGGTGAACCGCATCGAGCTGAAGGGCATCGACTTCAAGGAGGACGGCAA
CATCCTGGGGCACAAGCTGGAGTACAACTACAACAGCCACAACGTCTATATCATGGCCGACAAGCAGAAG
AACGGCATCAAGGTGAACTTCAAGATCCGCCACAACATCGAGGACGGCAGCGTGCAGCTCGCCGACCACT
ACCAGCAGAACACCCCCATCGGCGACGGCCCCGTGCTGCTGCCCGACAACCACTACCTGAGCACCCAGTC
CGCCCTGAGCAAAGACCCCAACGAGAAGCGCGATCACATGGTCCTGCTGGAGTTCGTGACCGCCGCCGGG
ATCACTCTCGGCATGGACGAGCTGTACAAGTCTGGTGGTTCTCCCAAGAAGAAGAGGAAAGTCTAACCGG
TCATCATCACCATCACCATTGAGTTTAAACCCGCTGATCAGCCTCGACTGTGCCTTCTAGTTGCCAGCCA
TCTGTTGTTTGCCCCTCCCCCGTGCCTTCCTTGACCCTGGAAGGTGCCACTCCCACTGTCCTTTCCTAAT
AAAATGAGGAAATTGCATCGCATTGTCTGAGTAGGTGTCATTCTATTCTGGGGGGTGGGGTGGGGCAGGA
CAGCAAGGGGGAGGATTGGGAAGACAATAGCAGGCATGCTGGGGATGCGGTGGGCTCTATGGCTTCTGAG
GCGGAAAGAACCAGCTGGGGCTCGATACCGTCGACCTCTAGCTAGAGCTTGGCGTAATCATGGTCATAGC
TGTTTCCTGTGTGAAATTGTTATCCGCTCACAATTCCACACAACATACGAGCCGGAAGCATAAAGTGTAA
AGCCTAGGGTGCCTAATGAGTGAGCTAACTCACATTAATTGCGTTGCGCTCACTGCCCGCTTTCCAGTCG
GGAAACCTGTCGTGCCAGCTGCATTAATGAATCGGCCAACGCGCGGGGAGAGGCGGTTTGCGTATTGGGC
GCTCTTCCGCTTCCTCGCTCACTGACTCGCTGCGCTCGGTCGTTCGGCTGCGGCGAGCGGTATCAGCTCA
CTCAAAGGCGGTAATACGGTTATCCACAGAATCAGGGGATAACGCAGGAAAGAACATGTGAGCAAAAGGC
CAGCAAAAGGCCAGGAACCGTAAAAAGGCCGCGTTGCTGGCGTTTTTCCATAGGCTCCGCCCCCCTGACG
AGCATCACAAAAATCGACGCTCAAGTCAGAGGTGGCGAAACCCGACAGGACTATAAAGATACCAGGCGTT
TCCCCCTGGAAGCTCCCTCGTGCGCTCTCCTGTTCCGACCCTGCCGCTTACCGGATACCTGTCCGCCTTT
CTCCCTTCGGGAAGCGTGGCGCTTTCTCATAGCTCACGCTGTAGGTATCTCAGTTCGGTGTAGGTCGTTC
GCTCCAAGCTGGGCTGTGTGCACGAACCCCCCGTTCAGCCCGACCGCTGCGCCTTATCCGGTAACTATCG
TCTTGAGTCCAACCCGGTAAGACACGACTTATCGCCACTGGCAGCAGCCACTGGTAACAGGATTAGCAGA
GCGAGGTATGTAGGCGGTGCTACAGAGTTCTTGAAGTGGTGGCCTAACTACGGCTACACTAGAAGAACAG
TATTTGGTATCTGCGCTCTGCTGAAGCCAGTTACCTTCGGAAAAAGAGTTGGTAGCTCTTGATCCGGCAA
ACAAACCACCGCTGGTAGCGGTGGTTTTTTTGTTTGCAAGCAGCAGATTACGCGCAGAAAAAAAGGATCT
CAAGAAGATCCTTTGATCTTTTCTACGGGGTCTGACACTCAGTGGAACGAAAACTCACGTTAAGGGATTT
TGGTCATGAGATTATCAAAAAGGATCTTCACCTAGATCCTTTTAAATTAAAAATGAAGTTTTAAATCAAT
CTAAAGTATATATGAGTAAACTTGGTCTGACAGTTACCAATGCTTAATCAGTGAGGCACCTATCTCAGCG
ATCTGTCTATTTCGTTCATCCATAGTTGCCTGACTCCCCGTCGTGTAGATAACTACGATACGGGAGGGCT
TACCATCTGGCCCCAGTGCTGCAATGATACCGCGAGACCCACGCTCACCGGCTCCAGATTTATCAGCAAT
AAACCAGCCAGCCGGAAGGGCCGAGCGCAGAAGTGGTCCTGCAACTTTATCCGCCTCCATCCAGTCTATT
AATTGTTGCCGGGAAGCTAGAGTAAGTAGTTCGCCAGTTAATAGTTTGCGCAACGTTGTTGCCATTGCTA
CAGGCATCGTGGTGTCACGCTCGTCGTTTGGTATGGCTTCATTCAGCTCCGGTTCCCAACGATCAAGGCG
AGTTACATGATCCCCCATGTTGTGCAAAAAAGCGGTTAGCTCCTTCGGTCCTCCGATCGTTGTCAGAAGT
AAGTTGGCCGCAGTGTTATCACTCATGGTTATGGCAGCACTGCATAATTCTCTTACTGTCATGCCATCCG
TAAGATGCTTTTCTGTGACTGGTGAGTACTCAACCAAGTCATTCTGAGAATAGTGTATGCGGCGACCGAG
TTGCTCTTGCCCGGCGTCAATACGGGATAATACCGCGCCACATAGCAGAACTTTAAAAGTGCTCATCATT
GGAAAACGTTCTTCGGGGCGAAAACTCTCAAGGATCTTACCGCTGTTGAGATCCAGTTCGATGTAACCCA
CTCGTGCACCCAACTGATCTTCAGCATCTTTTACTTTCACCAGCGTTTCTGGGTGAGCAAAAACAGGAAG
GCAAAATGCCGCAAAAAAGGGAATAAGGGCGACACGGAAATGTTGAATACTCATACTCTTCCTTTTTCAA
TATTATTGAAGCATTTATCAGGGTTATTGTCTCATGAGCGGATACATATTTGAATGTATTTAGAAAAATA
AACAAATAGGGGTTCCGCGCACATTTCCCCGAAAAGTGCCACCTGACGTCGACGGATCGGGAGATCGATC
TCCCGATCCCCTAGGGTCGACTCTCAGTACAATCTGCTCTGATGCCGCATAGTTAAGCCAGTATCTGCTC
CCTGCTTGTGTGTTGGAGGTCGCTGAGTAGTGCGCGAGCAAAATTTAAGCTACAACAAGGCAAGGCTTGA
CCGACAATTGCATGAAGAATCTGCTTAGGGTTAGGCGTTTTGCGCTGCTTCGCGATGTACGGGCCAGATA
TACGCGTTGACATTGATTATTGACTAGTTATTAATAGTAATCAATTACGGGGTCATTAGTTCATAGCCCA
TATATGGAGTTCCGCGTTACATAACTTACGGTAAATGGCCCGCCTGGCTGACCGCCCAACGACCCCCGCC
CATTGACGTCAATAATGACGTATGTTCCCATAGTAACGCCAATAGGGACTTTCCATTGACGTCAATGGGT
GGAGTATTTACGGTAAACTGCCCACTTGGCAGTACATCAAGTGTATC
Features (pLannotate 1.2.2; 19 found; start..end, strand, type, name):
    132..335     +  promoter       CMV promoter: human cytomegalovirus (CMV) immediate early promoter
    377..395     +  promoter       T7 promoter: promoter for bacteriophage T7 RNA polymerase
    466..1149    +  CDS            Apobec1: ABEC1_RAT - Experimental evidence at protein level: Swiss-Prot protein existence level 1. Catalytic component of the apolipoprotein B mRNA editing enzyme complex which is responsible for the postranscriptional editing of a CAA codon for Gln to a UAA codon for stop in the APOB mRNA. May also play a role in the epigenetic regulation of gene expression by participating in DNA demethylation. From Rattus norvegicus (Rat).
   1246..2847    +  CDS            dCas9(N): N-terminal portion of catalytically inactive Streptococcus pyogenes dCas9 carrying the D10A mutation (Zetsche et al., 2015)
   2848..5342    +  CDS            Cas9(C) (fragment): C-terminal portion of Streptococcus pyogenes Cas9 (Zetsche et al., 2015)
   5656..5904    +  CDS            UGI: UNGI_BPPB2 - Experimental evidence at protein level: Swiss-Prot protein existence level 1. This protein binds specifically and reversibly to the host uracil-DNA glycosylase, preventing removal of uracil residues from PBS2 DNA by the host uracil-excision repair system. From Bacillus phage PBS2 (Bacteriophage PBS2).
   6034..6750    +  CDS            EGFP: EGFP is a basic (constitutively fluorescent) green fluorescent protein published in 1996, derived from Aequorea victoria. It is reported to be a rapidly-maturing weak dimer with moderate acid sensitivity.
   6838..7062    +  polyA_signal   bGH poly(A) signal: bovine growth hormone polyadenylation signal
   7066..7087    +  promoter       SV40 promoter (fragment): SV40 enhancer and early promoter
   7092..7108    +  misc_feature   MCS (fragment): pBluescript multiple cloning site
   7157..7173    -  protein_bind   lac operator: The lac repressor binds to the lac operator to inhibit transcription in E. coli. This inhibition can be relieved by adding lactose or isopropyl-β-D-thiogalactopyranoside (IPTG). lac repressor encoded by lacI
   7181..7211    -  promoter       lac promoter: promoter for the E. coli lac operon
   7226..7247    -  protein_bind   CAP binding site: CAP binding activates transcription in the presence of cAMP. E. coli catabolite activator protein
   7260..7352    -  CDS            lacI (fragment): lac repressor; lacI; The lac repressor binds to the lac operator to inhibit transcription in E. coli. This inhibition can be relieved by adding lactose or isopropyl-β-D-thiogalactopyranoside (IPTG).
   7535..8123    -  rep_origin     ori: high-copy-number ColE1/pMB1/pBR322/pUC origin of replication
   8294..9154    -  CDS            AmpR: β-lactamase; bla; confers resistance to ampicillin, carbenicillin, and related antibiotics
   9155..9259    -  promoter       AmpR promoter: bla
   9330..9374    -  misc_feature   bom (fragment): basis of mobility region from pBR322
   9529..131     +  enhancer       CMV enhancer (across the origin): human cytomegalovirus immediate early enhancer
