[The description below was written by a language model from this plasmid's Addgene catalogue record and pLannotate feature annotations shown in this document.]
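Description:
pCMV_BE4max_P2A_GFP is a mammalian expression plasmid of about 9.8 kb, built on a pCMV backbone, that encodes the BE4max cytosine base editor together with a GFP marker for C:G-to-T:A base editing. It is propagated in E. coli through a high-copy ColE1/pUC-type origin and selected with ampicillin via the β-lactamase gene. Short remnants of lac regulatory elements, an SV40 promoter fragment and a bom fragment are also annotated in the backbone, but no mammalian selection marker is present, so the plasmid appears suited to transient delivery.

The roughly 6.4 kb insert is driven by the CMV enhancer and immediate-early promoter, with a T7 promoter just downstream of it, and terminates at a bovine growth hormone polyadenylation signal. The annotated open reading frame begins with rat APOBEC1, the cytidine deaminase, followed by Streptococcus pyogenes Cas9 annotated as an N-terminal portion carrying the D10A mutation plus the C-terminal remainder, consistent with a nickase that targets the deaminase to a guide-specified site. A uracil glycosylase inhibitor (UGI) from phage PBS2 follows, which blocks excision of the uracil intermediate and so favours the C-to-T outcome. The table annotates one UGI, although an unannotated gap lies between Cas9 and this feature. EGFP comes last, and according to the construct name it is linked through a self-cleaving P2A peptide, so that fluorescence reports editor expression and allows transfected cells to be identified or sorted. No guide RNA cassette is annotated, so the guide must be supplied separately. The depositor notes a mixed population at one nucleotide within the Cas9 region in the sequencing data, with the correct base in the majority.
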