Addgene plasmid #112099: pCMV_BE4max_P2A_GFP
Purpose: C:G-to-T:A base editing
Depositing lab: David Liu. Depositing organization: Broad Institute. Publication: Improving cytidine and adenine base editors by expression optimization and ancestral reconstruction. Koblan LW, Doman JL, Wilson C, Levy JM, Tay T, Newby GA, Maianti JP, Raguram A, Liu DR. Nat Biotechnol. 2018 May 29. pii: nbt.4172. doi: 10.1038/nbt.4172. PubMed 29813047.
Backbone
  Vector backbone: pCMV
  Vector type: Mammalian Expression, CRISPR
Growth in bacteria
  Bacterial resistance: Ampicillin, 100 μg/mL
  Growth temperature: 37°C
  Growth strain: Mach1
  Copy number: High Copy
Gene/Insert
  Gene/Insert name: BE4max_P2A_GFP
  Species: H. sapiens (human)
  Insert size (bp): 6378
  Promoter: CMV
  Cloning method: Unknown
  Sequencing primers: 5′ T7 Forward; 3′ BGH-Reverse
Terms and licenses: Academic/Nonprofit Terms; Industry Terms: Not Available to Industry
Depositor comments: Addgene NGS results indicate a mixed population at position 5224. The majority of the population is the correct G nucleotide, although a minority shows an A at this position. Scientists may want to sequence this region of the plasmid prior to performing experiments.
How to cite: pCMV_BE4max_P2A_GFP was a gift from David Liu (Addgene plasmid # 112099 ; http://n2t.net/addgene:112099 ; RRID:Addgene_112099)
