>Addgene plasmid #112099 | pCMV_BE4max_P2A_GFP | addgene partial sequence | sequence record 214958 | SpCas9-F1 5'-cagcacaagcactacctgga-3'
GAGAGTGATCCTGGCCGACGCTAATCTGGACAAAGTGCTGTCCGCCTACAACAAGCACCGGGATAAGCCC
ATCAGAGAGCAGGCCGAGAATATCATCCACCTGTTTACCCTGACCAATCTGGGAGCCCCTGCCGCCTTCA
AGTACTTTGACACCACCATCGACCGGAAGAGGTACACCAGCACCAAAGAGGTGCTGGACGCCACCCTGAT
CCACCAGAGCATCACCGGCCTGTACGAGACACGGATCGACCTGTCTCAGCTGGGAGGTGACAGCGGCGGG
AGCGGCGGGAGCGGGGGGAGCACTAATCTGAGCGACATCATTGAGAAGGAGACTGGGAAACAGCTGGTCA
TTCAGGAGTCCATCCTGATGCTGCCTGAGGAGGTGGAGGAAGTGATCGGCAACAAGCCAGAGTCTGACAT
CCTGGTGCACACCGCCTACGACGAGTCCACAGATGAGAATGTGATGCTGCTGACCTCTGACGCCCCCGAG
TATAAGCCTTGGGCCCTGGTCATCCAGGATTCTAACGGCGAGAATAAGATCAAGATGCTGAGCGGAGGAT
CCGGAGGATCTGGAGGCAGCACCAACCTGTCTGACATCATCGAGAAGGAGACAGGCAAGCAGCTGGTCAT
CCAGGAGAGCATCCTGATGCTGCCCGAAGAAGTCGAAGAAGTGATCGGAAACAAGCCTGAGAGCGATATC
CTGGTCCATACCGCCTACGACGAGAGTACCGACGAAAATGTGATGCTGCTGACATCCGACGCCCCAGAGT
ATAAGCCCTGGGCTCTGGTCATCCAGGATTCCAACGGAGAGAACAAAATCAAAATGCTGTCTGGCGGCTC
AAAAAGAACCGCCGACGGCAGCGAATTCGAGCCCAAGAAGAAGAGGAAAGTCGGAAGCGGAGCTACTAAC
TTCAGCCTGCTGAAGC
